>Addgene plasmid #233143 | pTMiniTrex-mCherry-Shark1 | addgene full sequence | sequence record 465795 | Addgene NGS Result
CCGTCGTGTAGATAACTACGATACGGGAGGGCTTACCATCTGGCCCCAGTGCTGCAATGATACCGCGAGA
CCCACGCTCACCGGCTCCAGATTTATCAGCAATAAACCAGCCAGCCGGAAGGGCCGAGCGCAGAAGTGGT
CCTGCAACTTTATCCGCCTCCATCCAGTCTATTAATTGTTGCCGGGAAGCTAGAGTAAGTAGTTCGCCAG
TTAATAGTTTGCGCAACGTTGTTGCCATTGCTACAGGCATCGTGGTGTCACGCTCGTCGTTTGGTATGGC
TTCATTCAGCTCCGGTTCCCAACGATCAAGGCGAGTTACATGATCCCCCATGTTGTGCAAAAAAGCGGTT
AGCTCCTTCGGTCCTCCGATCGTTGTCAGAAGTAAGTTGGCCGCAGTGTTATCACTCATGGTTATGGCAG
CACTGCATAATTCTCTTACTGTCATGCCATCCGTAAGATGCTTTTCTGTGACTGGTGAGTACTCAACCAA
GTCATTCTGAGAATAGTGTATGCGGCGACCGAGTTGCTCTTGCCCGGCGTCAATACGGGATAATACCGCG
CCACATAGCAGAACTTTAAAAGTGCTCATCATTGGAAAACGTTCTTCGGGGCGAAAACTCTCAAGGATCT
TACCGCTGTTGAGATCCAGTTCGATGTAACCCACTCGTGCACCCAACTGATCTTCAGCATCTTTTACTTT
CACCAGCGTTTCTGGGTGAGCAAAAACAGGAAGGCAAAATGCCGCAAAAAAGGGAATAAGGGCGACACGG
AAATGTTGAATACTCATACTCTTCCTTTTTCAATATTATTGAAGCATTTATCAGGGTTATTGTCTCATGA
GCGGATACATACACCAGTTTCCTTGCGGGGCTTATTTGGTGTGTTGGATTTTTAATTTTTTGATGATTCG
GAGGAATTTTTTGCAATTTTTGGGTACCCCTAAAAAAATTTTGGAGTTTCCGGGGTTCGATCCAACTTGT
GCTTTTTTAACCGTCCATTTGTGTCTAGTACATCATGGAGCGGTATTCTCTCCGGTGGCCCAGGTGGCGT
CGGAAGGAATCGGTGTCCCTCAGGATGTTTGGTTTTTCGTTTTTTTTTTTGCGGTCTTTTGTTTCGCATC
GCCGTATCGTGTGCGGCGCGACCTTCTTTTTGGCTCATTGGTCAGTGAGGTTTATAATAAAGTGGATCAT
TTGGGTTTTTGGCCCTTTGCGGCGCACCCGCGGAATGGGGGAGGGATTTTCATATAATTGTAGTGTACAC
ATTGTGTGTGGGTCGCAAAATGTCATGCCGTGTGCAATGTTTATTTGCGTGCTGTGCGTGTCCTTTTGTG
ATTCCACCACTTGTGTGTATTTTACCTTATCGTCTCTCCCTGCCGTTGGCTGTGCGTGAATTGTGCTTCG
CATTCGTGGGAAATCAAAAGGGGAATCAACGTGTTCTTTTTTTTTCAGAAGGGGAGTCAAAGCGCCGTGT
GGATGCCAAGTCTGTGCAAGAGTTCTAGTGGATCCCCCAACGAGTTTCTTCAAAATATGCAGCGGATTCA
CTAAGAAACATTTTCACGCACGAAAGCGAAATTATTATGATTGTTATTATAATACTTTTTCTTTGTTGTT
TTATCCACTTATTATTGTTGTGTTAAATTGTTTTTACCTTTTTTCTTTTCCAACTTCTTTTATGATGTCT
TTTCTTTTTTTTTTGCTCTATAAGTTGTCTAAAAAAAAACCCCGCCCCTGACAGGGCGGGGTTTTTTTTT
GTCTAGAATGGTGTCGAAAGGTGAAGAAGACAATATGGCCATCATCAAGGAGTTTATGCGATTCAAGGTC
CACATGGAGGGCAGTGTTAATGGCCATGAGTTCGAGATAGAAGGGGAGGGAGAAGGCAGGCCCTATGAAG
GGACTCAAACTGCGAAACTCAAGGTCACGAAGGGAGGGCCGCTTCCCTTCGCTTGGGACATTCTGTCTCC
TCAGTTCATGTATGGCTCTAAGGCGTACGTCAAGCACCCGGCAGACATCCCTGACTACCTGAAGCTCAGC
TTCCCAGAAGGATTCAAATGGGAACGCGTTATGAATTTCGAGGATGGCGGTGTCGTGACCGTCACCCAGG
ATAGTTCCTTGCAGGATGGGGAGTTCATCTACAAGGTCAAGTTGCGGGGCACAAATTTCCCTTCCGACGG
ACCGGTGATGCAGAAGAAAACGATGGGGTGGGAGGCCTCTTCCGAAAGGATGTACCCTGAGGACGGGGCT
CTCAAAGGTGAAATTAAGCAACGTCTTAAACTTAAGGATGGCGGCCATTACGACGCGGAAGTTAAAACAA
CTTATAAGGCTAAGAAGCCAGTCCAATTGCCGGGAGCTTATAATGTGAACATAAAGCTCGATATCACTAG
CCACAACGAAGACTATACAATAGTTGAGCAGTACGAGCGAGCGGAAGGCCGCCATTCAACTGGAGGCATG
GATGAACTGTACAAGGAAGTGCATACTAATCAAGATCCCCTTGATGCCGAAGTCCATACAAATCAGGATC
CTCTGGATGCCGAAGTGCACACCAATCAGGATCCCCTGGACGCTTAACAAAAAACAAACAAACTGAGGTG
CAGGTACATCCAGCTGACGAGTCCCAAATAGGACGAAAGTTAAAACATACCAGATTTCGATCTGGAGAGG
TGAAGAATACGACCACCTAATTCCTGGATTCAACTGCTATCCACAAAAAGAAAAATAAAAACAAAGCGTG
GCGATGACTTCAGGTCTTTCTTTTGCGAATAGGGATCTTATAATACACGATGCGTGTCCCGTGATGATCG
TTACCGGTGCTGCCACGATCCAAGTGACACAGTGTCAAGAGCAAAACAATTTTACTTTTCCCTTTAAGGA
CAACAACAAAAAAATATATAACTTTTTTTTCTTTTTTTTTTTTGAAATTATATTTATGGTCATCTTTGGG
AAACAAAAAGCAGCAATTTAATGATGCGGAAGGATGAGTGAAATAATGTTTAATCAATGTACGAGGATTT
GGGGTATTGCAAGGAAAATGTAGATGATTTGATTGGGTGTATGATGCAGCTTGTGGTAATTTTTTACAAC
TTTGCGTTATTGGAAGATTTTGGTTGTTCAGTTTCTTTTTGTTTATAACTGACTGTTTTAATTTAGTGTG
ATTTTTTTTTTTAAGGATTTAAGCTGTTTTTCTTTTTTTTTCTTTTTCTTCACTGATGGTGTTTAAGGTG
TAGTTTAGTGTTTGTGCATTATGGCCAAGCCTTTGTCTCAAGAAGAATCCACCCTCATTGAAAGAGCAAC
GGCTACAATCAACAGCATCCCCATCTCTGAAGACTACAGCGTCGCCAGCGCAGCTCTCTCTAGCGACGGC
CGCATCTTCACTGGTGTCAATGTATATCATTTTACTGGGGGACCTTGTGCAGAACTCGTGGTGCTGGGCA
CTGCTGCTGCTGCGGCAGCTGGCAACCTGACTTGTATCGTCGCGATCGGAAATGAGAACAGGGGCATCTT
GAGCCCCTGCGGACGGTGCCGACAGGTGCTTCTCGATCTGCATCCTGGGATCAAAGCCATAGTGAAGGAC
AGTGATGGACAGCCGACGGCAGTTGGGATTCGTGAATTGCTGCCCTCTGGTTATGTGTGGGAGGGCTAAC
ACGGATACCTCTACTCTCATTATATTTGTCTTTTTTTATCAAAATAAGCACGGATTAGCAAAAATGATTC
AAACGTTCAACAACACGGGGGAAAACAAAGCAAATTTAACCTGTTTAAAAATATCAGTGGGAAAATGCAA
ACAATGACTTGCATTATTTGTCAGTTTTGACTGCACCGTAATTACCCAGCACACTTCGCGGGACTCAGCA
TCCCCATGCACCCCACTCCCTCCGTGTCGCCGCGGGTACCTCGTGTGCACGGCTGGTTTTTCCATAGGCT
CCGCCCCCCTGACGAGCATCACAAAAATCGACGCTCAAGTCAGAGGTGGCGAAACCCGACAGGACTATAA
AGATACCAGGCGTTTCCCCCTGGAAGCTCCCTCGTGCGCTCTCCTGTTCCGACCCTGCCGCTTACCGGAT
ACCTGTCCGCCTTTCTCCCTTCGGGAAGCGTGGCGCTTTCTCATAGCTCACGCTGTAGGTATCTCAGTTC
GGTGTAGGTCGTTCGCTCCAAGCTGGGCTGTGTGCACGAACCCCCCGTTCAGCCCGACCGCTGCGCCTTA
TCCGGTAACTATCGTCTTGAGTCCAACCCGGTAAGACACGACTTATCGCCACTGGCAGCAGCCACTGGTA
ACAGGATTAGCAGAGCGAGGTATGTAGGCGGTGCTACAGAGTTCTTGAAGTGGTGGCCTAACTACGGCTA
CACTAGAAGAACAGTATTTGGTATCCGCGCTCTGCTGAAGCCAGTTACCTTCGGAAAAAGAGTTGGTAGC
TCTTGATCCGGCAAACAAACCACCGCTGGTAGCGGTGGTTTTTTTGTTTGCAAGCAGCAGATTACGCGCA
GGAAAAAAGGATCTCAAGAAGATCCTTTGATCTTTTCTACGTTACCAATGCTTAATCAGTGAGGCACCTA
TCTCAGCGATCTGTCTATTTCGTTCATCCATAGTTGCCTGACTCC
Features (pLannotate 1.2.2; 7 found; start..end, strand, type, name):
    788..851     -  promoter       AmpR promoter: bla
   1758..2465    +  CDS            mCherry: mCherry is a basic (constitutively fluorescent) red fluorescent protein published in 2004, derived from Discosoma sp.. It is reported to be a very rapidly-maturing monomer with low acid sensitivity.
   2597..2656    +  ncRNA          Hammerhead 1: Accession: RF00163 - Hammerhead ribozyme (type I)
   3178..3196    +  promoter       ADH1 promoter (fragment): S. cerevisiae ADH1; promoter for alcohol dehydrogenase 1
   3241..3639    +  CDS            BSD: blasticidin S deaminase; Aspergillus terreus BSD; confers resistance to blasticidin
   3909..4497    -  rep_origin     ori: high-copy-number ColE1/pMB1/pBR322/pUC origin of replication
   4522..787     -  CDS            AmpR (across the origin): β-lactamase; bla; confers resistance to ampicillin, carbenicillin, and related antibiotics
