[The description below was written by a language model from this plasmid's Addgene catalogue record and pLannotate feature annotations shown in this document.]
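Description:
pTMiniTrex-mCherry-Shark1 is a small (about 4.6 kb) high-copy bacterial plasmid built on the pTMiniTrex backbone. It serves as a PCR template rather than as an expression vector in its own right, although the catalogue lists its vector type as prokaryotic expression. It is propagated in E. coli through a ColE1/pUC-type origin and selected with ampicillin via the bla (AmpR) gene and its promoter. A blasticidin S deaminase (BSD) gene provides the second selectable marker, presumably for selecting Trypanosoma cruzi, the organism studied in the associated publication and the one for which the insert was codon optimized.

The payload begins with an mCherry coding sequence codon optimized for T. cruzi and carrying a C-terminal 3xTy epitope tag. Immediately downstream lies Shark1, a roughly 150 bp tetracycline-responsive hammerhead aptazyme (Tc14 with a C110A change) derived from the Schistosoma mansoni N79 ribozyme. The annotation software detects its core as a type I hammerhead ribozyme. The BSD cassette follows. The short "ADH1 promoter" fragment annotated just before BSD is only 19 nt long and is probably a spurious match, and the record does not state which elements drive expression of mCherry or BSD.

The stated purpose is to amplify the Shark1 aptazyme–3xTy tagging cassette. Appended to a gene of interest, such a cassette would add a Ty epitope for detection and place a self-cleaving ribozyme in the transcript. The aptazyme is described as Tet-OFF, meaning that adding tetracycline reduces expression. This allows conditional knockdown of tagged genes, the application described in the associated work on essential cell-division kinases in T. cruzi.
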