Addgene plasmid #233143: pTMiniTrex-mCherry-Shark1
Purpose: Serves as a template plasmid for amplifying Shark1 (Tet-OFF) hammerhead aptazyme-3xTy-tagging cassette
Depositing lab: Ronald Etheridge. Depositing organization: University of Georgia. Publication: A limitation lifted: A conditional knockdown system reveals essential roles for Polo-like kinase and Aurora kinase 1 in Trypanosoma cruzi cell division. Wiedeman J, Harrison R, Etheridge RD. Proc Natl Acad Sci U S A. 2025 Feb 25;122(8):e2416009122. doi: 10.1073/pnas.2416009122. Epub 2025 Feb 18. PubMed 40106484.
Backbone
  Vector backbone: pTMiniTrex
  Total vector size (bp): 4598
  Vector type: Prokaryotic expression
  Selectable markers: Blasticidin
Growth in bacteria
  Bacterial resistance: Ampicillin, 100 μg/mL
  Growth temperature: 30°C
  Growth strain: NEB Stable
  Copy number: High Copy
Gene/Insert 1
  Gene/Insert name: mCherry
  Species: Discosoma spp.
  Insert size (bp): 705
  Mutation: Codon optimized for Trypanosoma cruzi
  GenBank ID: AAV52164
  Tag / fusion protein: 3x Ty tag (C terminal on insert)
  Cloning method: Other
  Sequencing primers: 5′ GTCATGCCGTGTGCAATGTTTATTTGCG
Gene/Insert 2
  Gene/Insert name: Shark1 (alt name: Tc14 C110A aptazyme derived from S. mansoni N79)
  Species: Schistosoma mansoni
  Insert size (bp): 150
  Mutation: changed cytosine 110 to adenosine
  Cloning method: Gibson Cloning
  Sequencing primers: 5′ TTGTTTCCCAAAGATGACCATA
Terms and licenses: Academic/Nonprofit Terms; Industry Terms: Not Available to Industry
How to cite: pTMiniTrex-mCherry-Shark1 was a gift from Ronald Etheridge (Addgene plasmid # 233143 ; http://n2t.net/addgene:233143 ; RRID:Addgene_233143)
